Addgene plasmid #57395: mEos2-LaminB1-10
Purpose: Localization: Nuclear Envelope, Excitation: 505 / 569, Emission: 516 / 581
Depositing lab: Michael Davidson. Depositing organization: Florida State University, Tallahassee. Publication: A bright and photostable photoconvertible fluorescent protein. McKinney SA, Murphy CS, Hazelwood KL, Davidson MW, Looger LL. Nat Methods. 2009 Feb . 6(2):131-3. 10.1038/nmeth.1296 PubMed 19169260.
Backbone
  Vector backbone: mEos2
  Backbone size w/o insert (bp): 4750
  Vector type: Mammalian Expression
  Selectable markers: Neomycin (select with G418)
Growth in bacteria
  Bacterial resistance: Kanamycin, 50 μg/mL
  Growth temperature: 37°C
  Growth strain: DH5alpha
  Copy number: High Copy
Gene/Insert
  Gene/Insert name: LaminB1 (alt name: NM_005573.2)
  Species: H. sapiens (human)
  Entrez Gene: LMNB1 (a.k.a. ADLD, LMN, LMN2, LMNB, MCPH26)
  Promoter: CMV
  Tag / fusion protein: mEos2
  Cloning method: Unknown
  Sequencing primers: 5′ CMV-F; 3′ SV40pA-R
Terms and licenses: Academic/Nonprofit Terms; Industry Terms
Depositor comments: . Excitation = 505 / 569; Emission = 516 / 581
How to cite: mEos2-LaminB1-10 was a gift from Michael Davidson (Addgene plasmid # 57395 ; http://n2t.net/addgene:57395 ; RRID:Addgene_57395)
