[The description below was written by a language model from this plasmid's Addgene catalogue record and pLannotate feature annotations shown in this document.]
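Description:
mEos2-LaminB1-10 is a mammalian expression plasmid that produces human lamin B1 (LMNB1) fused to the photoconvertible fluorescent protein mEos2, giving a marker for the nuclear envelope and lamina. The sequenced construct is about 6.4 kb. It is built on an mEos2 backbone with the layout typical of C1-type fluorescent protein fusion vectors. The CMV immediate early enhancer and promoter drive the mEos2 coding sequence, which is followed by a short remnant of the multiple cloning site that serves as a linker. The LMNB1 open reading frame comes next, so the fluorescent protein sits at the N-terminus of the lamin. The "10" in the name may refer to the linker length, but the record does not say so. An SV40 polyadenylation signal ends the transcript.

In bacteria the plasmid replicates from a high-copy ColE1/pUC-type origin, and it also carries an f1 origin. A single Tn5 aminoglycoside phosphotransferase gene (NeoR/KanR) serves two selection roles. A bacterial bla-type promoter expresses it for kanamycin selection in E. coli. The SV40 enhancer/early promoter, paired with an HSV TK polyadenylation signal, expresses it for G418 selection of stably transfected mammalian cells. The short large T antigen, ble and bGH poly(A) annotations are fragment matches rather than functional elements.

The recorded purpose is nuclear envelope localization imaging. mEos2 has a green state (excitation 505 nm, emission 516 nm) and a red state after photoconversion (569/581 nm). This switch suits the fusion to tracking lamin B1 in live cells and to localization-based super-resolution microscopy.
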