Features (pLannotate 1.2.2; 16 found; start..end, strand, type, name):
      1..304     +  enhancer       CMV enhancer: human cytomegalovirus immediate early enhancer
    305..508     +  promoter       CMV promoter: human cytomegalovirus (CMV) immediate early promoter
    553..1230    +  CDS            mEos2: mEos2 is a photoconvertible green/yellow fluorescent protein published in 2009, derived from Lobophyllia hemprichii. It has moderate acid sensitivity.
   1231..1261    +  misc_feature   MCS (fragment): multiple cloning site
   1261..3018    +  CDS            LMNB1: LMNB1_HUMAN - Also known as LMN2, LMNB. Experimental evidence at protein level: Swiss-Prot protein existence level 1. Lamins are components of the nuclear lamina, a fibrous layer on the nucleoplasmic side of the inner nuclear membrane, which is thought to provide a framework for the nuclear envelope and may also interact with chromatin. From Homo sapiens (Human).
   3044..3128    +  CDS            large T antigen (fragment): large T antigen from SV40 (simian virus 40)
   3151..3272    +  polyA_signal   SV40 poly(A) signal: SV40 polyadenylation signal
   3306..3734    -  rep_origin     f1 ori (sequence partly withheld): f1 bacteriophage origin of replication; arrow indicates direction of (+) strand synthesis
   3761..3865    +  promoter       AmpR promoter: bla
   3867..4224    +  promoter       SV40 promoter: SV40 enhancer and early promoter
   4259..5053    +  CDS            NeoR/KanR: aminoglycoside phosphotransferase from Tn5; aph(3')-II (or nptII); confers resistance to neomycin, kanamycin, and G418 (Geneticin®)
   5074..5226    +  CDS            ble (fragment): BLE_KLEPN - Experimental evidence at protein level: Swiss-Prot protein existence level 1. Binding protein with a strong affinity to the bleomycin family of antibiotics. Binds to CL990; an antimitotic-antibiotic compound. From Klebsiella pneumoniae.
   5285..5332    +  polyA_signal   HSV TK poly(A) signal: herpes simplex virus thymidine kinase polyadenylation signal (Cole and Stacy, 1985)
   5423..5439    -  polyA_signal   bGH poly(A) signal (fragment): bovine growth hormone polyadenylation signal
   5661..6249    +  rep_origin     ori: high-copy-number ColE1/pMB1/pBR322/pUC origin of replication
   6364..6423    +  enhancer       CMV enhancer (fragment): human cytomegalovirus immediate early enhancer
>Addgene plasmid #57395 | mEos2-LaminB1-10 | addgene full sequence | sequence record 213185 | Addgene NGS Result
CGTTACATAACTTACGGTAAATGGCCCGCCTGGCTGACCGCCCAACGACCCCCGCCCATTGACGTCAATA
ATGACGTATGTTCCCATAGTAACGCCAATAGGGACTTTCCATTGACGTCAATGGGTGGAGTATTTACGGT
AAACTGCCCACTTGGCAGTACATCAAGTGTATCATATGCCAAGTACGCCCCCTATTGACGTCAATGACGG
TAAATGGCCCGCCTGGCATTATGCCCAGTACATGACCTTATGGGACTTTCCTACTTGGCAGTACATCTAC
GTATTAGTCATCGCTATTACCATGGTGATGCGGTTTTGGCAGTACATCAATGGGCGTGGATAGCGGTTTG
ACTCACGGGGATTTCCAAGTCTCCACCCCATTGACGTCAATGGGAGTTTGTTTTGGCACCAAAATCAACG
GGACTTTCCAAAATGTCGTAACAACTCCGCCCCATTGACGCAAATGGGCGGTAGGCGTGTACGGTGGGAG
GTCTATATAAGCAGAGCTGGTTTAGTGAACCGTCAGATCCGCTAGCGCTACCGGTCGCCACCATGAGTGC
GATTAAGCCAGACATGAAGATCAAACTCCGTATGGAAGGCAACGTAAACGGGCACCACTTTGTGATCGAC
GGAGATGGTACAGGCAAGCCTTTTGAGGGAAAACAGAGTATGGATCTTGAAGTCAAAGAGGGCGGACCTC
TGCCTTTTGCCTTTGATATCCTGACCACTGCATTCCATTACGGCAACAGGGTATTCGCCAAATATCCAGA
CAACATACAAGACTATTTTAAGCAGTCGTTTCCTAAGGGGTATTCGTGGGAACGAAGCTTGACTTTCGAA
GACGGGGGCATTTGCATTGCCAGAAACGACATAACAATGGAAGGGGACACTTTCTATAATAAAGTTCGAT
TTTATGGTACCAACTTTCCCGCCAATGGTCCAGTTATGCAGAAGAAGACGCTGAAATGGGAGCCCTCCAC
TGAGAAAATGTATGTGCGTGATGGAGTGCTGACGGGTGATATTCATATGGCTTTGTTGCTTGAAGGAAAT
GCCCATTACCGATGTGACTTCAGAACTACTTACAAAGCTAAGGAGAAGGGTGTCAAGTTACCAGGCTACC
ACTTTGTGGACCACTGCATTGAGATTTTAAGCCATGACAAAGATTACAACAAGGTTAAGCTGTATGAGCA
TGCTGTTGCTCATTCTGGATTGCCTGACAATGCCAGACGATCCGGACTCAGATCTCGAGCTCAAGCTTCG
ATGGCGACTGCGACCCCCGTGCCGCCGCGGATGGGCAGCCGCGCTGGCGGCCCCACCACGCCGCTGAGCC
CCACGCGCCTGTCGCGGCTCCAGGAGAAGGAGGAGCTGCGCGAGCTCAATGACCGGCTGGCGGTGTACAT
CGACAAGGTGCGCAGCCTGGAGACGGAGAACAGCGCGCTGCAGCTGCAGGTGACGGAGCGCGAGGAGGTG
CGCGGCCGTGAGCTCACCGGCCTCAAGGCGCTCTACGAGACCGAGCTGGCCGACGCGCGACGCGCGCTCG
ACGACACGGCCCGCGAGCGCGCCAAGCTGCAGATCGAGCTGGGCAAGTGCAAGGCGGAACACGACCAGCT
GCTCCTCAACTATGCTAAGAAGGAATCTGATCTTAATGGCGCCCAGATCAAGCTTCGAGAATATGAAGCA
GCACTCAATTCGAAAGATGCAGCTCTTGCTACTGCACTTGGTGACAAAAAAAGTTTAGAGGGAGATTTGG
AGGATCTGAAGGATCAGATTGCCCAGTTGGAAGCCTCCTTAGCTGCAGCCAAAAAACAGTTAGCAGATGA
AACTTTACTTAAAGTAGATTTGGAGAATCGTTGTCAGAGCCTTACTGAGGACTTGGAGTTTCGCAAAAGC
ATGTATGAAGAGGAGATTAACGAGACCAGAAGGAAGCATGAAACGCGCTTGGTAGAGGTGGATTCTGGGC
GTCAAATTGAGTATGAGTACAAGCTGGCGCAAGCCCTTCATGAGATGAGAGAGCAACATGATGCCCAAGT
GAGGCTGTATAAGGAGGAGCTGGAGCAGACTTACCATGCCAAACTTGAGAATGCCAGACTGTCATCAGAG
ATGAATACTTCTACTGTCAACAGTGCCAGGGAAGAACTGATGGAAAGCCGCATGAGAATTGAGAGCCTTT
CATCCCAGCTTTCTAATCTACAGAAAGAGTCTAGAGCATGTTTGGAAAGGATTCAAGAATTAGAGGACTT
GCTTGCTAAAGAAAAAGACAACTCTCGTCGCATGCTGACAGACAAAGAGAGAGAGATGGCGGAAATAAGG
GATCAAATGCAGCAACAGCTGAATGACTATGAACAGCTTCTTGATGTAAAGTTAGCCCTGGACATGGAAA
TCAGTGCTTACAGGAAACTCTTAGAAGGCGAAGAAGAGAGGTTGAAGCTGTCTCCAAGCCCTTCTTCCCG
TGTGACAGTATCCCGAGCATCCTCAAGTCGTAGTGTACGTACAACTAGAGGAAAGCGGAAGAGGGTTGAT
GTGGAAGAATCAGAGGCGAGTAGTAGTGTTAGCATCTCTCATTCCGCCTCAGCCACTGGAAATGTTTGCA
TCGAAGAAATTGATGTTGATGGGAAATTTATCCGCTTGAAGAACACTTCTGAACAGGATCAACCAATGGG
AGGCTGGGAGATGATCAGAAAAATTGGAGACACATCAGTCAGTTATAAATATACCTCAAGATATGTGCTG
AAGGCAGGCCAGACTGTTACAATTTGGGCTGCAAACGCTGGTGTCACAGCCAGCCCCCCAACTGACCTCA
TCTGGAAGAACCAGAACTCGTGGGGCACTGGCGAAGATGTGAAGGTTATATTGAAAAATTCTCAGGGAGA
GGAGGTTGCTCAAAGAAGTACAGTCTTTAAAACAACCATACCTGAAGAAGAGGAGGAGGAGGAAGAAGCA
GCTGGAGTGGTTGTTGAGGAAGAACTTTTCCACCAGCAGGGAACCCCAAGAGCATCCAATAGAAGCTGTG
CAATTATGTAGGGATCCACCGGATCTAGATAACTGATCATAATCAGCCATACCACATTTGTAGAGGTTTT
ACTTGCTTTAAAAAACCTCCCACACCTCCCCCTGAACCTGAAACATAAAATGAATGCAATTGTTGTTGTT
AACTTGTTTATTGCAGCTTATAATGGTTACAAATAAAGCAATAGCATCACAAATTTCACAAATAAAGCAT
TTTTTTCACTGCATTCTAGTTGTGGTTTGTCCAAACTCATCAATGTATCTTAACGCGTAAATTGTAAGCG
TTAATATTTTGTTAAAATTCGCGTTAAATTTTTGTTAAATCAGCTCATTTTTTAACCAATAGGCCGAAAT
CGGCAAAATCCCTTATAAATCAAAAGAATAGACCGAGATAGGGT
[37 nt withheld, positions 3405-3441]
AAAGAACGTGGACTCCAACGTCAAAGG
[49 nt withheld, positions 3469-3517]
T
[91 nt withheld, positions 3519-3609]
G
[124 nt withheld, positions 3611-3734]
CAGGTGGCACTTTTCGGGGAAATGTGCGCGGAACCCCTATTTGTTTATTTTTCTAAATACATTCAAATAT
GTATCCGCTCATGAGACAATAACCCTGATAAATGCTTCAATAATATTGAAAAAGGAAGAGTCCTGAGGCG
GAAAGAACCAGCTGTGGAATGTGTGTCAGTTAGGGTGTGGAAAGTCCCCAGGCTCCCCAGCAGGCAGAAG
TATGCAAAGCATGCATCTCAATTAGTCAGCAACCAGGTGTGGAAAGTCCCCAGGCTCCCCAGCAGGCAGA
AGTATGCAAAGCATGCATCTCAATTAGTCAGCAACCATAGTCCCGCCCCTAACTCCGCCCATCCCGCCCC
TAACTCCGCCCAGTTCCGCCCATTCTCCGCCCCATGGCTGACTAATTTTTTTTATTTATGCAGAGGCCGA
GGCCGCCTCGGCCTCTGAGCTATTCCAGAAGTAGTGAGGAGGCTTTTTTGGAGGCCTAGGCTTTTGCAAA
GATCGATCAAGAGACAGGATGAGGATCGTTTCGCATGATTGAACAAGATGGATTGCACGCAGGTTCTCCG
GCCGCTTGGGTGGAGAGGCTATTCGGCTATGACTGGGCACAACAGACAATCGGCTGCTCTGATGCCGCCG
TGTTCCGGCTGTCAGCGCAGGGGCGCCCGGTTCTTTTTGTCAAGACCGACCTGTCCGGTGCCCTGAATGA
ACTGCAAGACGAGGCAGCGCGGCTATCGTGGCTGGCCACGACGGGCGTTCCTTGCGCAGCTGTGCTCGAC
GTTGTCACTGAAGCGGGAAGGGACTGGCTGCTATTGGGCGAAGTGCCGGGGCAGGATCTCCTGTCATCTC
ACCTTGCTCCTGCCGAGAAAGTATCCATCATGGCTGATGCAATGCGGCGGCTGCATACGCTTGATCCGGC
TACCTGCCCATTCGACCACCAAGCGAAACATCGCATCGAGCGAGCACGTACTCGGATGGAAGCCGGTCTT
GTCGATCAGGATGATCTGGACGAAGAGCATCAGGGGCTCGCGCCAGCCGAACTGTTCGCCAGGCTCAAGG
CGAGCATGCCCGACGGCGAGGATCTCGTCGTGACCCATGGCGATGCCTGCTTGCCGAATATCATGGTGGA
AAATGGCCGCTTTTCTGGATTCATCGACTGTGGCCGGCTGGGTGTGGCGGACCGCTATCAGGACATAGCG
TTGGCTACCCGTGATATTGCTGAAGAGCTTGGCGGCGAATGGGCTGACCGCTTCCTCGTGCTTTACGGTA
TCGCCGCTCCCGATTCGCAGCGCATCGCCTTCTATCGCCTTCTTGACGAGTTCTTCTGAGCGGGACTCTG
GGGTTCGAAATGACCGACCAAGCGACGCCCAACCTGCCATCACGAGATTTCGATTCCACCGCCGCCTTCT
ATGAAAGGTTGGGCTTCGGAATCGTTTTCCGGGACGCCGGCTGGATGATCCTCCAGCGCGGGGATCTCAT
GCTGGAGTTCTTCGCCCACCCTAGGGGGAGGCTAACTGAAACACGGAAGGAGACAATACCGGAAGGAACC
CGCGCTATGACGGCAATAAAAAGACAGAATAAAACGCACGGTGTTGGGTCGTTTGTTCATAAACGCGGGG
TTCGGTCCCAGGGCTGGCACTCTGTCGATACCCCACCGAGACCCCATTGGGGCCAATACGCCCGCGTTTC
TTCCTTTTCCCCACCCCACCCCCCAAGTTCGGGTGAAGGCCCAGGGCTCGCAGCCAACGTCGGGGCGGCA
GGCCCTGCCATAGCCTCAGGTTACTCATATATACTTTAGATTGATTTAAAACTTCATTTTTAATTTAAAA
GGATCTAGGTGAAGATCCTTTTTGATAATCTCATGACCAAAATCCCTTAACGTGAGTTTTCGTTCCACTG
AGCGTCAGACCCCGTAGAAAAGATCAAAGGATCTTCTTGAGATCCTTTTTTTCTGCGCGTAATCTGCTGC
TTGCAAACAAAAAAACCACCGCTACCAGCGGTGGTTTGTTTGCCGGATCAAGAGCTACCAACTCTTTTTC
CGAAGGTAACTGGCTTCAGCAGAGCGCAGATACCAAATACTGTTCTTCTAGTGTAGCCGTAGTTAGGCCA
CCACTTCAAGAACTCTGTAGCACCGCCTACATACCTCGCTCTGCTAATCCTGTTACCAGTGGCTGCTGCC
AGTGGCGATAAGTCGTGTCTTACCGGGTTGGACTCAAGACGATAGTTACCGGATAAGGCGCAGCGGTCGG
GCTGAACGGGGGGTTCGTGCACACAGCCCAGCTTGGAGCGAACGACCTACACCGAACTGAGATACCTACA
GCGTGAGCTATGAGAAAGCGCCACGCTTCCCGAAGGGAGAAAGGCGGACAGGTATCCGGTAAGCGGCAGG
GTCGGAACAGGAGAGCGCACGAGGGAGCTTCCAGGGGGAAACGCCTGGTATCTTTATAGTCCTGTCGGGT
TTCGCCACCTCTGACTTGAGCGTCGATTTTTGTGATGCTCGTCAGGGGGGCGGAGCCTATGGAAAAACGC
CAGCAACGCGGCCTTTTTACGGTTCCTGGCCTTTTGCTGGCCTTTTGCTCACATGTTCTTTCCTGCGTTA
TCCCCTGATTCTGTGGATAACCGTATTACCGCCATGCATTAGTTATTAATAGTAATCAATTACGGGGTCA
TTAGTTCATAGCCCATATATGGAGTTCCG
